>Addgene plasmid #203785 | PMT-mKate2 | addgene full sequence | sequence record 400079 | Addgene NGS Result
CAACTTTGTATAGAAAAGTTGTAGTTATTAATAGTAATCAATTACGGGGTCATTAGTTCATAGCCCATAT
ATGGAGTTCCGCGTTACATAACTTACGGTAAATGGCCCGCCTGGCTGACCGCCCAACGACCCCCGCCCAT
TGACGTCAATAATGACGTATGTTCCCATAGTAACGCCAATAGGGACTTTCCATTGACGTCAATGGGTGGA
GTATTTACGGTAAACTGCCCACTTGGCAGTACATCAAGTGTATCATATGCCAAGTACGCCCCCTATTGAC
GTCAATGACGGTAAATGGCCCGCCTGGCATTATGCCCAGTACATGACCTTATGGGACTTTCCTACTTGGC
AGTACATCTACGTATTAGTCATCGCTATTACCATGGTGATGCGGTTTTGGCAGTACATCAATGGGCGTGG
ATAGCGGTTTGACTCACGGGGATTTCCAAGTCTCCACCCCATTGACGTCAATGGGAGTTTGTTTTGGCAC
CAAAATCAACGGGACTTTCCAAAATGTCGTAACAACTCCGCCCCATTGACGCAAATGGGCGGTAGGCGTG
TACGGTGGGAGGTCTATATAAGCAGAGCTGGTTTAGTGAACCGTCAGATCACCGGTCAAGTTTGTACAAA
AAAGCAGGCTGCCACCATGGGCTGCTTCTTCAGCAAGCGGCGGAAGGCCGACAAGGAGAGCACTAGTATG
GTGAGCGAGCTGATTAAGGAGAACATGCACATGAAGCTGTACATGGAGGGCACCGTGAACAACCACCACT
TCAAGTGCACATCCGAGGGCGAAGGCAAGCCCTACGAGGGCACCCAGACCATGAGAATCAAGGCGGTCGA
GGGCGGCCCTCTCCCCTTCGCCTTCGACATCCTGGCTACCAGCTTCATGTACGGCAGCAAAACCTTCATC
AACCACACCCAGGGCATCCCCGACTTCTTTAAGCAGTCCTTCCCCGAGGGCTTCACATGGGAGAGAGTCA
CCACATACGAAGACGGGGGCGTGCTGACCGCTACCCAGGACACCAGCCTCCAGGACGGCTGCCTCATCTA
CAACGTCAAGATCAGAGGGGTGAACTTCCCATCCAACGGCCCTGTGATGCAGAAGAAAACACTCGGCTGG
GAGGCCTCCACCGAGACCCTGTACCCCGCTGACGGCGGCCTGGAAGGCAGAGCCGACATGGCCCTGAAGC
TCGTGGGCGGGGGCCACCTGATCTGCAACTTGAAGACCACATACAGATCCAAGAAACCCGCTAAGAACCT
CAAGATGCCCGGCGTCTACTATGTGGACAGAAGACTGGAAAGAATCAAGGAGGCCGACAAAGAGACCTAC
GTCGAGCAGCACGAGGTGGCTGTGGCCAGATACTGCGACCTCCCTAGCAAACTGGGGCACAGAGGTGGCG
GAGGGTCCGCTAGCTAAAAGCTTACCCAGCTTTCTTGTACAAAGTGGTGATGGCCGGCCGCTTCGAGCAG
ACATGATAAGATACATTGATGAGTTTGGACAAACCACAACTAGAATGCAGTGAAAAAAATGCTTTATTTG
TGAAATTTGTGATGCTATTGCTTTATTTGTAACCATTATAAGCTGCAATAAACAAGTTAACAACAACAAT
TGCATTCATTTTATGTTTCAGGTTCAGGGGGAGGTGTGGGAGGTTTTTTAAAGCAAGTAAAACCTCTACA
AATGTGGTAGCGGCCGCGGCGCTCTTCCGCTTCCTCGCTCACTGACTCGCTGCGCTCGGTCGTTCGGCTG
CGGCGAGCGGTATCAGCTCACTCAAAGGCGGTAATACGGTTATCCACAGAATCAGGGGATAACGCAGGAA
AGAACATGTGAGCAAAAGGCCAGCAAAAGGCCAGGAACCGTAAAAAGGCCGCGTTGCTGGCGTTTTTCCA
TAGGCTCCGCCCCCCTGACGAGCATCACAAAAATCGACGCTCAAGTCAGAGGTGGCGAAACCCGACAGGA
CTATAAAGATACCAGGCGTTTCCCCCTGGAAGCTCCCTCGTGCGCTCTCCTGTTCCGACCCTGCCGCTTA
CCGGATACCTGTCCGCCTTTCTCTCTTCGGGAAGCGTGGCGCTTTCTCATAGCTCACGCTGTAGGTATCT
CAGTTCGGTGTAGGTCGTTCGCTCCAAGCTGGGCTGTGTGCACGAACCCCCCGTTCAGCCCGACCGCTGC
GCCTTATCCGGTAACTATCGTCTTGAGTCCAACCCGGTAAGACACGACTTATCGCCACTGGCAGCAGCCA
CTGGTAACAGGATTAGCAGAGCGAGGTATGTAGGCGGTGCTACAGAGTTCTTGAAGTGGTGGCCTAACTA
CGGCTACACTAGAAGAACAGTATTTGGTATCTGCGCTCTGCTGAAGCCAGTTACCTTCGGAAAAAGAGTT
GGTAGCTCTTGATCCGGCAAACAAACCACCGCTGGTAGCGGTGGTTTTTTTGTTTGCAAGCAGCAGATTA
CGCGCAGAAAAAAAGGATCTCAAGAAGATCCTTTGATCTTTTCTACGGGGTCTGACGCTCAGTGGAACGA
AAACTCACGTTAAGGGATTTTGGTCATGAGATTATCAAAAAGGATCTTCACCTAGATCCTTTTAAATTAA
AAATGAAGTTTTAAATCAATCTAAAGTATATATGAGTAAACTTGGTCTGACAGTTACCAATGCTTAATCA
GTGAGGCACCTATCTCAGCGATCTGTCTATTTCGTTCATCCATAGTTGCCTGACTCCCCGTCGTGTAGAT
AACTACGATACGGGAGGGCTTACCATCTGGCCCCAGTGCTGCAATGATACCGCGAGACCCACGCTCACCG
GCTCCAGATTTATCAGCAATAAACCAGCCAGCCGGAAGGGCCGAGCGCAGAAGTGGTCCTGCAACTTTAT
CCGCCTCCATCCAGTCTATTAATTGTTGCCGGGAAGCTAGAGTAAGTAGTTCGCCAGTTAATAGTTTGCG
CAACGTTGTTGCCATTGCTACAGGCATCGTGGTGTCACGCTCGTCGTTTGGTATGGCTTCATTCAGCTCC
GGTTCCCAACGATCAAGGCGAGTTACATGATCCCCCATGTTGTGCAAAAAAGCGGTTAGCTCCTTCGGTC
CTCCGATCGTTGTCAGAAGTAAGTTGGCCGCAGTGTTATCACTCATGGTTATGGCAGCACTGCATAATTC
TCTTACTGTCATGCCATCCGTAAGATGCTTTTCTGTGACTGGTGAGTACTCAACCAAGTCATTCTGAGAA
TAGTGTATGCGGCGACCGAGTTGCTCTTGCCCGGCGTCAATACGGGATAATACCGCGCCACATAGCAGAA
CTTTAAAAGTGCTCATCATTGGAAAACGTTCTTCGGGGCGAAAACTCTCAAGGATCTTACCGCTGTTGAG
ATCCAGTTCGATGTAACCCACTCGTGCACCCAACTGATCTTCAGCATCTTTTACTTTCACCAGCGTTTCT
GGGTGAGCAAAAACAGGAAGGCAAAATGCCGCAAAAAAGGGAATAAGGGCGACACGGAAATGTTGAATAC
TCATACTCTTCCTTTTTCAATATTATTGAAGCATTTATCAGGGTTATTGTCTCATGAGCGGATACATATT
TGAATGTATTTAGAAAAATAAACAAATAGGGGTTCCGCGCACATTTCCCCGAAAAGTGCCACCTGACGTC
TAAGAAACCATTATTATCATGACATTAACCTATAAAAATAGGCGTATCACGAGGCCCTTTCGTCGGCGCG
CCGCGGCCGC
Features (pLannotate 1.2.2; 11 found; start..end, strand, type, name):
      1..21      +  protein_bind   attB4: mutant version of attB; core recombination site for the Gateway® BP reaction BP Clonase™
     82..385     +  enhancer       CMV enhancer: human cytomegalovirus immediate early enhancer
    386..589     +  promoter       CMV promoter: human cytomegalovirus (CMV) immediate early promoter
    617..637     +  protein_bind   attB1: mutant version of attB; core recombination site for the Gateway® BP reaction BP Clonase™
    698..1393    +  CDS            mKate2: mKate2 is a basic (constitutively fluorescent) red fluorescent protein published in 2009, derived from Entacmaea quadricolor. It is reported to be a rapidly-maturing monomer with moderate acid sensitivity.
   1424..1448    -  protein_bind   attB2: mutant version of attB; recombination site for the Gateway® BP reaction BP Clonase™
   1477..1598    -  polyA_signal   SV40 poly(A) signal: SV40 polyadenylation signal
   1621..1689    -  CDS            large T antigen (fragment): large T antigen from SV40 (simian virus 40)
   1885..2473    -  rep_origin     ori: high-copy-number ColE1/pMB1/pBR322/pUC origin of replication
   2644..3504    -  CDS            AmpR: β-lactamase; bla; confers resistance to ampicillin, carbenicillin, and related antibiotics
   3505..3609    -  promoter       AmpR promoter: bla
