[The description below was written by a language model from this plasmid's Addgene catalogue record and pLannotate feature annotations shown in this document.]
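Description:
PMT-mKate2 is a mammalian expression plasmid, catalogued on a pRK5 backbone, that produces a plasma-membrane-targeted form of the red fluorescent protein mKate2. The sequenced record is about 3.7 kb. It is propagated in E. coli through a high-copy ColE1/pUC-type origin and selected with ampicillin via the β-lactamase gene driven by its own bla promoter. No mammalian selection marker is annotated, so the plasmid appears suited to transient expression.

The expression cassette consists of the human cytomegalovirus immediate-early enhancer and promoter, followed by the insert and an SV40 polyadenylation signal, next to which lies a short, incidental fragment of SV40 large T antigen coding sequence. Gateway attB sites are annotated as well: attB4 upstream of the CMV enhancer, and attB1 and attB2 flanking the coding region. This suggests the cassette was at some stage assembled by Gateway recombination, although the catalogue lists restriction enzyme cloning. The annotated mKate2 coding sequence, a monomeric, rapidly maturing far-red protein derived from Entacmaea quadricolor, accounts for most of the 771 bp synthetic insert. The roughly 60 bp between attB1 and the start of mKate2 presumably carries the membrane-targeting sequence, but neither the feature table nor the catalogue identifies its nature or origin.

The stated purpose is brightness calibration. In the context of the associated camera-based number-and-brightness study of EGFR oligomerization, a membrane-anchored fluorescent protein of this kind would typically provide the reference brightness at the plasma membrane against which the oligomeric state of labelled receptors is estimated.
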