Addgene plasmid #203785: PMT-mKate2
Purpose: Brightness calibration
Depositing lab: Thorsten Wohland. Publication: The dependence of EGFR oligomerization on environment and structure: A camera-based N&B study. Balasubramanian H, Sankaran J, Pandey S, Goh CJH, Wohland T. Biophys J. 2022 Dec 6;121(23):4452-4466. doi: 10.1016/j.bpj.2022.11.003. Epub 2022 Nov 5. PubMed 36335429.
Backbone
  Vector backbone: pRK5
  Backbone size w/o insert (bp): 2949
  Vector type: Mammalian Expression
Growth in bacteria
  Bacterial resistance: Ampicillin, 100 μg/mL
  Growth temperature: 37°C
  Growth strain: DH5alpha
  Copy number: Unknown
Gene/Insert
  Gene/Insert name: PMT-mKate2 (alt name: plasma membrane targeted mKate2)
  Species: Synthetic
  Insert size (bp): 771
  Cloning method: Restriction Enzyme; 5′ cloning site unknown (unknown if destroyed)
Terms and licenses: Academic/Nonprofit Terms; Industry Terms: Not Available to Industry
How to cite: PMT-mKate2 was a gift from Thorsten Wohland (Addgene plasmid # 203785 ; http://n2t.net/addgene:203785 ; RRID:Addgene_203785)
